>Addgene plasmid #243024 | AiP1682 - pAAV-AiE2321m-minBG-SYFP2-WPRE3-BGHpA | addgene full sequence | sequence record 490257 | Addgene NGS Result
CCTGCAGGCAGCTGCGCGCTCGCTCGCTCACTGAGGCCGCCCGGGCGTCGGGCGACCTTTGGTCGCCCGG
CCTCAGTGAGCGAGCGAGCGCGCAGAGAGGGAGTGGCCAACTCCATCACTAGGGGTTCCTGCGGCCGCAC
GCGTTGTAAGAGTAATAATCGGACAGGGATCTCCCATCCTAGACATCACTGGTGCGGGGAGGGAGGAGGG
CAATGATCTCACAGTGGGCTTCTCACACGGAAAGCAGAAGGAACCAGGAGTTAGAGCATGCTCCTGTGAG
CATGGGGACTCACACATAGGCAGGTCTGCTGTTCACACAGGTCCTTGTACACATGTAGCCCAAACTCCAG
CTGACTCAAGGGCTGGACTTAAGGATTTCATTTCATTTCCTAAATACTGAACAAACTTCCTGTTATAGCT
GAGTGAATTTGAGATATTCCTGTTTCTTGACATTAATTTCCTGTTGTACCTTTTAGGGGTGTGCAGAGAT
TATTATAAGGGAGGCTGAGCCACTGCTGGTGACAGATCGAGCTCTACAGCATCCGGTTTATATCTTATTC
TTATTTATATCTGTCTTCTCTTGTCATTTACAGTGACTGAGGGGGGCTGTGCTATCATCTCAGCAAGCCA
AGAAGAGGGCCTGTGTTAGTTTTTCTGGTAAACGGAGCTCGGGCTGGGCATAAAAGTCAGGGCAGAGCCA
TCTATTGCTTACATTTGCTTCTGGGATCCAGATCTTTCGAAGCTAGCGCTACCGGTCGCCACCATGGTGA
GCAAGGGCGAGGAGCTGTTCACCGGGGTGGTGCCCATCCTGGTCGAGCTGGACGGCGACGTAAACGGCCA
CAAGTTCAGCGTGTCCGGCGAGGGCGAGGGCGATGCCACCTACGGCAAGCTGACCCTGAAGCTGATCTGC
ACCACCGGCAAGCTGCCCGTGCCCTGGCCCACCCTCGTGACCACCCTGGGCTACGGCGTGCAGTGCTTCG
CCCGCTACCCCGACCACATGAAGCAGCACGACTTCTTCAAGTCCGCCATGCCCGAAGGCTACGTCCAGGA
GCGCACCATCTTCTTCAAGGACGACGGCAACTACAAGACCCGCGCCGAGGTGAAGTTCGAGGGCGACACC
CTGGTGAACCGCATCGAGCTGAAGGGCATCGACTTCAAGGAGGACGGCAACATCCTGGGGCACAAGCTGG
AGTACAACTACAACAGCCACAACGTCTATATCACCGCCGACAAGCAGAAGAACGGCATCAAGGCCAACTT
CAAGATCCGCCACAACATCGAGGACGGCGGCGTGCAGCTCGCCGACCACTACCAGCAGAACACCCCCATC
GGCGACGGCCCCGTGCTGCTGCCCGACAACCACTACCTGAGCTACCAGTCCAAGCTGAGCAAAGACCCCA
ACGAGAAGCGCGATCACATGGTCCTGCTGGAGTTCGTGACCGCCGCCGGGATCACTCTCGGCATGGACGA
GCTGTACAAGTAAGTCGACGGCGCGCCGCGGCCGCGAATTCGATATCATAATCAACCTCTGGATTACAAA
ATTTGTGAAAGATTGACTGGTATTCTTAACTATGTTGCTCCTTTTACGCTATGTGGATACGCTGCTTTAA
TGCCTTTGTATCATGCTATTGCTTCCCGTATGGCTTTCATTTTCTCCTCCTTGTATAAATCCTGGTTAGT
TCTTGCCACGGCGGAACTCATCGCCGCCTGCCTTGCCCGCTGCTGGACAGGGGCTCGGCTGTTGGGCACT
GACAATTCCGTGGCTCGAGAGATCTTCGACTGTGCCTTCTAGTTGCCAGCCATCTGTTGTTTGCCCCTCC
CCCGTGCCTTCCTTGACCCTGGAAGGTGCCACTCCCACTGTCCTTTCCTAATAAAATGAGGAAATTGCAT
CGCATTGTCTGAGTAGGTGTCATTCTATTCTGGGGGGTGGGGTGGGGCAGGACAGCAAGGGGGAGGATTG
GGAAGACAATAGCAGGCATGAGATCTCACGTGCGGACCGAGCGGCCGCAGGAACCCCTAGTGATGGAGTT
GGCCACTCCCTCTCTGCGCGCTCGCTCGCTCACTGAGGCCGGGCGACCAAAGGTCGCCCGACGCCCGGGC
TTTGCCCGGGCGGCCTCAGTGAGCGAGCGAGCGCGCAGCTGCCTGCAGGGGCGCCTGATGCGGTATTTTC
TCCTTACGCATCTGTGCGGTATTTCACACCGCATA
[95 nt withheld, positions 2206-2300]
T
[46 nt withheld, positions 2302-2347]
C
[141 nt withheld, positions 2349-2489]
CCTTTGACGTTGGAGTCCACGTTCTTT
[37 nt withheld, positions 2517-2553]
ACTCTATCTCGGGCTATTCTTTTGATTTATAAGGGATTTTGCCGATTTCGGTCTATTGGTTAAAAAATGA
GCTGATTTAACAAAAATTTAACGCGAATTTTAACAAAATATTAACGTTTACAATTTTATGGTGCACTCTC
AGTACAATCTGCTCTGATGCCGCATAGTTAAGCCAGCCCCGACACCCGCCAACACCCGCTGACGCGCCCT
GACGGGCTTGTCTGCTCCCGGCATCCGCTTACAGACAAGCTGTGACCGTCTCCGGGAGCTGCATGTGTCA
GAGGTTTTCACCGTCATCACCGAAACGCGCGAGACGAAAGGGCCTCGTGATACGCCTATTTTTATAGGTT
AATGTCATGATAATAATGGTTTCTTAGACGTCAGGTGGCACTTTTCGGGGAAATGTGCGCGGAACCCCTA
TTTGTTTATTTTTCTAAATACATTCAAATATGTATCCGCTCATGAGACAATAACCCTGATAAATGCTTCA
ATAATATTGAAAAAGGAAGAGTATGAGTATTCAACATTTCCGTGTCGCCCTTATTCCCTTTTTTGCGGCA
TTTTGCCTTCCTGTTTTTGCTCACCCAGAAACGCTGGTGAAAGTAAAAGATGCTGAAGATCAGTTGGGTG
CACGAGTGGGTTACATCGAACTGGATCTCAACAGCGGTAAGATCCTTGAGAGTTTTCGCCCCGAAGAACG
TTTTCCAATGATGAGCACTTTTAAAGTTCTGCTATGTGGCGCGGTATTATCCCGTATTGACGCCGGGCAA
GAGCAACTCGGTCGCCGCATACACTATTCTCAGAATGACTTGGTTGAGTACTCACCAGTCACAGAAAAGC
ATCTTACGGATGGCATGACAGTAAGAGAATTATGCAGTGCTGCCATAACCATGAGTGATAACACTGCGGC
CAACTTACTTCTGACAACGATCGGAGGACCGAAGGAGCTAACCGCTTTTTTGCACAACATGGGGGATCAT
GTAACTCGCCTTGATCGTTGGGAACCGGAGCTGAATGAAGCCATACCAAACGACGAGCGTGACACCACGA
TGCCTGTAGCAATGGCAACAACGTTGCGCAAACTATTAACTGGCGAACTACTTACTCTAGCTTCCCGGCA
ACAATTAATAGACTGGATGGAGGCGGATAAAGTTGCAGGACCACTTCTGCGCTCGGCCCTTCCGGCTGGC
TGGTTTATTGCTGATAAATCTGGAGCCGGTGAGCGTGGGTCTCGCGGTATCATTGCAGCACTGGGGCCAG
ATGGTAAGCCCTCCCGTATCGTAGTTATCTACACGACGGGGAGTCAGGCAACTATGGATGAACGAAATAG
ACAGATCGCTGAGATAGGTGCCTCACTGATTAAGCATTGGTAACTGTCAGACCAAGTTTACTCATATATA
CTTTAGATTGATTTAAAACTTCATTTTTAATTTAAAAGGATCTAGGTGAAGATCCTTTTTGATAATCTCA
TGACCAAAATCCCTTAACGTGAGTTTTCGTTCCACTGAGCGTCAGACCCCGTAGAAAAGATCAAAGGATC
TTCTTGAGATCCTTTTTTTCTGCGCGTAATCTGCTGCTTGCAAACAAAAAAACCACCGCTACCAGCGGTG
GTTTGTTTGCCGGATCAAGAGCTACCAACTCTTTTTCCGAAGGTAACTGGCTTCAGCAGAGCGCAGATAC
CAAATACTGTTCTTCTAGTGTAGCCGTAGTTAGGCCACCACTTCAAGAACTCTGTAGCACCGCCTACATA
CCTCGCTCTGCTAATCCTGTTACCAGTGGCTGCTGCCAGTGGCGATAAGTCGTGTCTTACCGGGTTGGAC
TCAAGACGATAGTTACCGGATAAGGCGCAGCGGTCGGGCTGAACGGGGGGTTCGTGCACACAGCCCAGCT
TGGAGCGAACGACCTACACCGAACTGAGATACCTACAGCGTGAGCTATGAGAAAGCGCCACGCTTCCCGA
AGGGAGAAAGGCGGACAGGTATCCGGTAAGCGGCAGGGTCGGAACAGGAGAGCGCACGAGGGAGCTTCCA
GGGGGAAACGCCTGGTATCTTTATAGTCCTGTCGGGTTTCGCCACCTCTGACTTGAGCGTCGATTTTTGT
GATGCTCGTCAGGGGGGCGGAGCCTATGGAAAAACGCCAGCAACGCGGCCTTTTTACGGTTCCTGGCCTT
TTGCTGGCCTTTTGCTCACATGT
Features (pLannotate 1.2.2; 14 found; start..end, strand, type, name):
     12..39      +  repeat_region  AAV2 ITR (fragment): inverted terminal repeat of adeno-associated virus serotype 2 inverted
     68..95      +  repeat_region  AAV2 ITR (fragment): inverted terminal repeat of adeno-associated virus serotype 2 inverted
    764..1480    +  CDS            SYFP2: SYFP2 is a basic (constitutively fluorescent) yellow fluorescent protein published in 2006, derived from Aequorea victoria. It is reported to be a very rapidly-maturing monomer with moderate acid sensitivity.
   1520..1677    +  misc_feature   WPRE (fragment): woodchuck hepatitis virus posttranscriptional regulatory element
   1683..1763    +  misc_feature   WPRE (fragment): woodchuck hepatitis virus posttranscriptional regulatory element
   1780..1891    +  polyA_signal   bGH poly(A) signal: bovine growth hormone polyadenylation signal
   2009..2149    +  repeat_region  AAV2 ITR: inverted terminal repeat of adeno-associated virus serotype 2 inverted
   2154..2205    -  misc_feature   bom (fragment): basis of mobility region from pBR322
   2224..2679    +  rep_origin     f1 ori (sequence partly withheld): f1 bacteriophage origin of replication; arrow indicates direction of (+) strand synthesis
   2680..2729    -  misc_feature   bom (fragment): basis of mobility region from pBR322
   2831..2866    -  CDS            rop (fragment): Rop protein, which maintains plasmids at low copy number; rop
   2961..3065    +  promoter       AmpR promoter: bla
   3066..3926    +  CDS            AmpR: β-lactamase; bla; confers resistance to ampicillin, carbenicillin, and related antibiotics
   4097..4685    +  rep_origin     ori: high-copy-number ColE1/pMB1/pBR322/pUC origin of replication
