[The description below was written by a language model from this plasmid's Addgene catalogue record and pLannotate feature annotations shown in this document.]
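Description:
AiP1682 - pAAV-AiE2321m-minBG-SYFP2-WPRE3-BGHpA is an AAV transfer plasmid built on a pAAV2 backbone and intended for packaging a reporter genome into recombinant adeno-associated virus for delivery to brain cells. In bacteria it replicates from a high-copy ColE1/pUC-type origin and is selected with ampicillin through the β-lactamase gene and its native promoter. An f1 phage origin is also present in the backbone, along with small remnants of the pBR322 bom and rop regions. The sequenced record is 4,746 nt. The annotation detects one full AAV2 inverted terminal repeat downstream of the cassette and only short ITR fragments upstream, which is common for these repeat-rich, structured elements in sequence-based annotation.

Between the ITRs lies a compact enhancer-reporter cassette. According to the name and stated purpose, AiE2321m is an enhancer sequence placed upstream of a minimal beta-globin promoter (minBG), so that transcription depends on enhancer activity in particular brain cell populations. Neither element is annotated in the feature table, but both presumably occupy the unannotated region preceding the reporter. The record does not say which cell populations the enhancer targets. The expressed gene is SYFP2, a rapidly maturing monomeric yellow fluorescent protein derived from Aequorea victoria. It is followed by WPRE3, a shortened woodchuck hepatitis virus posttranscriptional regulatory element (annotated as two WPRE fragments) that boosts transcript stability and expression, and by the bovine growth hormone polyadenylation signal. The construct is suited to labelling, and assessing the specificity of, enhancer-defined cell types after AAV transduction.
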