Addgene plasmid #243024: AiP1682 - pAAV-AiE2321m-minBG-SYFP2-WPRE3-BGHpA
Purpose: AiE2321m is an enhancer sequence designed to drive AAV-mediated transgene expression in specific populations of brain cells.
Depositing lab: Allen Institute for Brain Science & Bosiljka Tasic. Depositing organization: Allen Institute.
Backbone
  Vector backbone: pAAV2
  Vector type: AAV
Growth in bacteria
  Bacterial resistance: Ampicillin, 100 μg/mL
  Growth temperature: 37°C
  Growth strain: NEB Stable
  Copy number: High Copy
Gene/Insert
  Gene/Insert name: SYFP2
  Species: Synthetic
  Cloning method: Gibson Cloning
Terms and licenses: Academic/Nonprofit Terms; Industry Terms: Not Available to Industry
How to cite: AiP1682 - pAAV-AiE2321m-minBG-SYFP2-WPRE3-BGHpA was a gift from Allen Institute for Brain Science & Bosiljka Tasic (Addgene plasmid # 243024 ; http://n2t.net/addgene:243024 ; RRID:Addgene_243024)
